Addgene plasmid #74089: pTU2S-b (p15A origin)
Purpose: Secondary module (BpiI) site in pTU2-a backbone with p15A (low-copy) origin of replication
Depositing lab: Paul Freemont. Depositing organization: Imperial College London. Publication: EcoFlex: A Multifunctional MoClo Kit for E. coli Synthetic Biology. Moore SJ, Lai HE, Kelwick RJ, Chee SM, Bell DJ, Polizzi KM, Freemont PS. ACS Synth Biol. 2016 May 2. 10.1021/acssynbio.6b00031 PubMed 27096716.
Backbone
  Vector backbone: p15A origin and chloramphenicol resistance
  Backbone manufacturer: Terrence Lai (this study)
  Backbone size w/o insert (bp): 2024
  Total vector size (bp): 2137
  Modifications to backbone: Modifications between XbaI and PstI from original pSB1C3 plasmid. CAT gene - C435G (nucleotide) - silent mutagenesis to remove BsmBI site
  Vector type: Bacterial Expression, Synthetic Biology
Growth in bacteria
  Bacterial resistance: Chloramphenicol, 25 μg/mL
  Growth temperature: 37°C
  Growth strain: DH5alpha
  Growth instructions: 10 ml LB culture - use 2X P1, P2 and N3 buffer for mini-prep purification and concentrate elution fraction (~10-20 ng/ul in 50 ul total volume of water) until 50 ng/ul for Golden Gate
  Copy number: Low Copy
Gene/Insert
  Gene/Insert name: Golden Gate destination vector - Level 2, 3 TU's with secondary module and p15A origin
  Species: Synthetic
  Promoter: None
  Cloning method: Restriction Enzyme; 5′ cloning site BglII (destroyed during cloning); 3′ cloning site SpeI (destroyed during cloning)
  Sequencing primers: 5′ CAGGGGATAACGCAGGAAAG; 3′ AACCGTATTACCGCCTTTGA
Terms and licenses: Academic/Nonprofit Terms; Industry Terms: Not Available to Industry
How to cite: pTU2S-b (p15A origin) was a gift from Paul Freemont (Addgene plasmid # 74089 ; http://n2t.net/addgene:74089 ; RRID:Addgene_74089)
