[The description below was written by a language model from this plasmid's Addgene catalogue record and pLannotate feature annotations shown in this document.]
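Description:
pTU2S-b (p15A origin) is a small (about 2.1 kb) Golden Gate destination vector from the EcoFlex modular cloning (MoClo) kit for E. coli synthetic biology. It is a Level 2 acceptor, described as intended for assemblies of three transcription units, and carries an additional "secondary module" site cut by the type IIS enzyme BpiI so that further modules can be added. The backbone derives from the BioBrick plasmid pSB1C3, modified between the XbaI and PstI sites. The record describes it as the pTU2-a backbone fitted with a p15A replication origin. Consistent with this ancestry, the feature table shows a BioBrick prefix followed by a his operon terminator near the cloning region.

Replication depends on the p15A origin, which the catalogue lists as low copy (the annotation calls it medium copy) and which is compatible with ColE1-type plasmids, allowing co-maintenance with a second vector in the same cell. A short match to the RSF origin is also annotated, but only as a fragment. Selection is by chloramphenicol through a cat gene driven by its native promoter. A silent C435G change in cat removes an internal BsmBI site, so that the marker is not cut by that enzyme. The rrnB T1 and lambda t0 terminators lie downstream of cat and help insulate the rest of the plasmid from read-through transcription.

The vector has no promoter or expressed payload of its own, since these arrive with the inserted transcription units. The Golden Gate sites themselves are not annotated in the feature table. It is typically used to build multigene constructs that need reduced gene dosage or a compatible second plasmid.
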