Features (pLannotate 1.2.2; 8 found; start..end, strand, type, name):
     42..63      +  misc_feature   BioBrick prefix: BioBrick prefix for parts that do not start with "ATG"
    116..173     +  terminator     his operon terminator: This putative transcriptin terminator from the E. coli his operon has a 2-bp deletion introduced during synthesis. Its efficiency has not been determined.
    413..958     +  rep_origin     p15A ori: Plasmids containing the medium-copy-number p15A origin of replication can be propagated in E. coli cells that contain a second plasmid with the ColE1 origin.
   1046..1101    +  rep_origin     RSF ori (fragment): Plasmids containing the RSF 1030 origin of replication can be propagated in E. coli cells that contain additional plasmids with compatible origins.
   1128..1214    -  terminator     rrnB T1 terminator: Escherichia coli rrnB; transcription terminator T1 from the E. coli rrnB gene
   1240..1334    -  terminator     lambda t0 terminator: transcription terminator from phage lambda
   1358..2014    -  CDS            cat: CAT_ECOLX - Experimental evidence at protein level: Swiss-Prot protein existence level 1. This enzyme is an effector of chloramphenicol resistance in bacteria. From Escherichia coli. This protein is used as a marker in many commonly used cloning vectors, such as pACYC184.
   2015..2112    -  promoter       cat promoter: promoter of the E. coli cat gene encoding chloramphenicol acetyltransferase
>Addgene plasmid #74089 | pTU2S-b (p15A origin) | depositor full sequence | sequence record 138299 | Golden gate site and p15A origin of replication
TCCTATAAGTCTTCCATATGCACGCATGCGAAGACAAGTACGAATTCGCGGCCGCTTCTAGAGGTCTCAC
TATATCTAGAGACGCACCGTCTCAGAAGGTACAGAGACCCTGCAGTCCGGCAAAAAAGGGCAAGGTGTCA
CCACCCTGCCCTTTTTCTTTAAAACCGAAAAGATTACTTCGCGTTATGCAGGCTTCCTCGCTCACTGACT
CGCTGCGCTCGGTCGTTCGGCTGCGGCGAGCGGTATCAGCTCACTCAAAGGCGGTAATACGGTTATCCAC
AGAATCAGGGGATAACGCAGGAAAGGGATCTAACAACTTATATCGTATGGGGCTGACTTCAGGTGCTACA
TTTGAAGAGATAAATTGCACTGAAATCTAGTAATATTTTATCTGATTAATAAGATGATCTTCTTGAGATC
GTTTTGGTCTGCGCGTAATCTCTTGCTCTGAAAACGAAAAAACCGCCTTGCAGGGCGGTTTTTCGAAGGT
TCTCTGAGCTACCAACTCTTTGAACCGAGGTAACTGGCTTGGAGGAGCGCAGTCACCAAAACTTGTCCTT
TCAGTTTAGCCTTAACCGGCGCATGACTTCAAGACTAACTCCTCTAAATCAATTACCAGTGGCTGCTGCC
AGTGGTGCTTTTGCATGTCTTTCCGGGTTGGACTCAAGACGATAGTTACCGGATAAGGCGCAGCGGTCGG
ACTGAACGGGGGGTTCGTGCATACAGTCCAGCTTGGAGCGAACTGCCTACCCGGAACTGAGTGTCAGGCG
TGGAATGAGACAAACGCGGCCATAACAGCGGAATGACACCGGTAAACCGAAAGGCAGGAACAGGAGAGCG
CACGAGGGAGCCGCCAGGGGGAAACGCCTGGTATCTTTATAGTCCTGTCGGGTTTCGCCACCACTGATTT
GAGCGTCAGATTTCGTGATGCTTGTCAGGGGGGCGGAGCCTATGGAAAAACGGCTTTGCCGCGGCCCTCT
CACTTCCCTGTTAAGTATCTTCCTGGCATCTTCCAGGAAATCTCCGCCCCGTTCGTAAGCCATTTCCGCT
CGCCGCAGTCGAACGACCGAGCGTAGCGAGTCAGTGAGCGAGGAAGCGGAATATATCCCCTAGGTCTAGG
GCGGCGGATTTGTCCTACTCAGGAGAGCGTTCACCGACAAACAACAGATAAAACGAAAGGCCCAGTCTTT
CGACTGAGCCTTTCGTTTTATTTGATGCCTCTAGTAGCTCGAGGCTTGGATTCTCACCAATAAAAAACGC
CCGGCGGCAACCGAGCGTTCTGAACAAATCCAGATGGAGTTCTGAGGTCATTACTGGATCTATCAACAGG
AGTCCAAGCGAGCTCGATATCAAATTACGCCCCGCCCTGCCACTCATCGCAGTACTGTTGTAATTCATTA
AGCATTCTGCCGACATGGAAGCCATCACAAACGGCATGATGAACCTGAATCGCCAGCGGCATCAGCACCT
TGTCGCCTTGCGTATAATATTTGCCCATGGTGAAAACGGGGGCGAAGAAGTTGTCCATATTGGCCACGTT
TAAATCAAAACTGGTGAAACTCACCCAGGGATTGGCTGACACGAAAAACATATTCTCAATAAACCCTTTA
GGGAAATAGGCCAGGTTTTCACCGTAACACGCCACATCTTGCGAATATATGTGTAGAAACTGCCGGAAAT
CGTCGTGGTATTCACTCCAGAGCGATGAAAACGTTTCAGTTTGCTCATGGAAAACGGTGTAACAAGGGTG
AACACTATCCCATATCACCAGCTCACCGTCTTTCATTGCCATACGAAATTCCGGATGAGCATTCATCAGG
CGGGCAAGAATGTGAATAAAGGCCGGATAAAACTTGTGCTTATTTTTCTTTACGGTCTTTAAAAAGGCCG
TAATATCCAGCTGAACGGTCTGGTTATAGGTACATTGAGCAACTGACTGAAATGCCTCAAAATGTTCTTT
ACGATGCCATTGGGATATATCAACGGTGGTATATCCAGTGATTTTTTTCTCCATTTTAGCTTCCTTAGCT
CCTGAAAATCTCGATAACTCAAAAAATACGCCCGGTAGTGATCTTATTTCATTATGGTGAAAGTTGGAAC
CTCTTACGTGCCCGATCAACTCGAGTGCCACCTGACG
