>Addgene plasmid #74089 | pTU2S-b (p15A origin) | addgene partial sequence | sequence record 140513 | RNAde-BB-2R 5'-attaccgcctttgagtgagc -3'
CGCAGCGAGTCAGTGAGCGAGGAAGCCTGCATAACGCGAAGTAATCTTTTCGGTTTTAAAGAAAAAGGGC
AGGGTGGTGACACCTTGCCCTTTTTTGCCGGACTGCAGGGTCTCTGTACCTTCTGAGACGGTGCGTCTCT
AGATATAGTGAGACCTCTAGAAGCGGCCGCGAATTCGTACTTGTCTTCGCATGCGTGCATATGGAAGACT
TATAGGACGTCAGGTGGCACTCGAGTTGATCGGGCACGTAAGAGGTTCCAACTTTCACCATAATGAAATA
AGATCACTACCGGGCGTATTTTTTGAGTTATCGAGATTTTCAGGAGCTAAGGAAGCTAAAATGGAGAAAA
AAATCACTGGATATACCACCGTTGATATATCCCAATGGCATCGTAAAGAACATTTTGAGGCATTTCAGTC
AGTTGCTCAATGTACCTATAACCAGACCGTTCAGCTGGATATTACGGCCTTTTTAAAGACCGTAAAGAAA
AATAAGCACAAGTTTTATCCGGCCTTTATTCACATTCTTGCCCGCCTGATGAATGCTCATCCGGAATTTC
GTATGGCAATGAAAGACGGTGAGCTGGTGATATGGGATAGTGTTCACCCTTGTTACACCGTTTTCCATGA
GCAAACTGAAACGTTTTCATCGCTCTGGAGTGAATACCACGACGATTTCCGGCAGTTTCTACACATATAT
TCGCAAGATGTGGCGTGTTACGGTGAAAACCTGGCCTATTTCCCTAAAGGGTTTATTGAGAATATGTTTT
TCGTGTCAGCCAATCCCTGGGTGAGTTTCACCAGTTTTGATTTAAACGTGGCCAATATGGACAACTTCTT
CGCCC
