>Addgene plasmid #74089 | pTU2S-b (p15A origin) | addgene partial sequence | sequence record 140988 | CAT-R 5'-GCAACTGACTGAAATGCCTC-3'
TATCAACGGTGGTATATCCAGTGATTTTTTTCTCCATTTTAGCTTCCTTAGCTCCTGAAAATCTCGATAA
CTCAAAAAATACGCCCGGTAGTGATCTTATTTCATTATGGTGAAAGTTGGAACCTCTTACGTGCCCGATC
AACTCGAGTGCCACCTGACGTCCTATAAGTCTTCCATATGCACGCATGCGAAGACAAGTACGAATTCGCG
GCCGCTTCTAGAGGTCTCACTATATCTAGAGACGCACCGTCTCAGAAGGTACAGAGACCCTGCAGTCCGG
CAAAAAAGGGCAAGGTGTCACCACCCTGCCCTTTTTCTTTAAAACCGAAAAGATTACTTCGCGTTATGCA
GGCTTCCTCGCTCACTGACTCGCTGCGCTCGGTCGTTCGGCTGCGGCGAGCGGTATCAGCTCACTCAAAG
GCGGTAATACGGTTATCCACAGAATCAGGGGATAACGCAGGAAAGGGATCTAACAACTTATATCGTATGG
GGCTGACTTCAGGTGCTACATTTGAAGAGATAAATTGCACTGAAATCTAGTAATATTTTATCTGATTAAT
AAGATGATCTTCTTGAGATCGTTTTGGTCTGCGCGTAATCTCTTGCTCTGAAAACGAAAAAACCGCCTTG
CAGGGCGGTTTTTCGAAGGTTCTCTGAGCTACCAACTCTTTGAACCGAGGTAACTGGCTTGGAGGAGCGC
AGTCACCAAAACTTGTCCTTTCAGTTTAGCCTTAACCGGCGCATGACTTCAAGACTAACTCCTCTAAATC
AATTACCAGTGGCTGCTGCCAGTGGTGCTTTTGCATGTCTTTCCGG
